Addgene plasmid #235219: PB-synHSPB'3-Cre
Purpose: Cre expression under the control of synHSPB'3 promoter; Tet-On 3G-inducible PiggyBac system for expression in human pluripotent stem cells.
Depositing lab: Xiaojun Lian. Depositing organization: Pennsylvania State University. Publication: Ultrasound Control of Gene Expression in Human iPSCs via Heat Shock Promoters. Howells AR, Bell K, Heo H, Haideri T, Jing Y, Lian XL. Biotechnol Bioeng. 2025 Aug 20. doi: 10.1002/bit.70050. PubMed 40836509.
Backbone
  Vector backbone: XLone-Cre
  Vector type: Mammalian Expression, Cre/Lox
Growth in bacteria
  Bacterial resistance: Ampicillin, 100 μg/mL
  Growth temperature: 37°C
  Growth strain: NEB Stable
  Copy number: High Copy
Gene/Insert
  Gene/Insert name: synHSPB'3-Cre
Terms and licenses: Academic/Nonprofit Terms; Industry Terms: Not Available to Industry
How to cite: PB-synHSPB'3-Cre was a gift from Xiaojun Lian (Addgene plasmid # 235219 ; http://n2t.net/addgene:235219 ; RRID:Addgene_235219)
