[The description below was written by a language model from this plasmid's Addgene catalogue record and pLannotate feature annotations shown in this document.]
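Description:
PB-synHSPB'3-Cre is a 6,934 nt mammalian expression plasmid built on the XLone-Cre backbone, a PiggyBac transposon vector intended for stable genomic integration in human pluripotent stem cells. In bacteria it is maintained through a high-copy ColE1/pUC-type origin and selected with ampicillin via the AmpR (β-lactamase) cassette. The scattered lacZα, lacI, rop and bom fragments and the lac promoter/operator elements are remnants of the cloning backbone rather than functional parts of the design. The automated annotation did not call the PiggyBac terminal repeats or the promoter upstream of Cre, so these elements are known only from the catalogue description.

The payload is the Cre recombinase coding sequence from bacteriophage P1, followed by an SV40 polyadenylation signal. According to the record, it is driven by synHSPB'3, which the associated publication title indicates is a heat shock promoter. This presumably sits in the unannotated region just before the Cre open reading frame. On the opposite strand, an EF-1α core promoter drives a reverse tetracycline transactivator (annotated as an rtTA3 fragment with VP16-derived activation repeats), followed by the blasticidin S deaminase gene and a second SV40 poly(A) signal. This arrangement is inherited from the XLone Tet-On 3G system and provides blasticidin selection of cells carrying the integrated cassette. The record does not state how the two coding sequences are linked.

The construct is intended to place Cre-mediated loxP recombination under heat-responsive control. Per the associated work, this allows ultrasound-triggered control of gene expression in human iPSCs, in which transient promoter activation can be converted into a permanent recombination event.
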