Features (pLannotate 1.2.2; 18 found; start..end, strand, type, name):
     38..1063    +  CDS            Cre: site-specific recombinase Cre is a site-specific recombinase from bacteriophage P1. Recombination occurs at loxP sequences.
   1244..1378    -  polyA_signal   SV40 poly(A) signal: SV40 polyadenylation signal
   1695..1852    +  CDS            lacZα (fragment): LacZα fragment of β-galactosidase; lacZ fragment
   1858..1957    -  misc_feature   bom (fragment): basis of mobility region from pBR322
   2059..2094    -  CDS            rop (fragment): Rop protein, which maintains plasmids at low copy number; rop
   2189..2293    +  promoter       AmpR promoter: bla
   2294..3154    +  CDS            AmpR: β-lactamase; bla; confers resistance to ampicillin, carbenicillin, and related antibiotics
   3325..3913    +  rep_origin     ori: high-copy-number ColE1/pMB1/pBR322/pUC origin of replication
   4096..4188    +  CDS            lacI (fragment): lac repressor; lacI; The lac repressor binds to the lac operator to inhibit transcription in E. coli. This inhibition can be relieved by adding lactose or isopropyl-β-D-thiogalactopyranoside (IPTG).
   4201..4222    +  protein_bind   CAP binding site: CAP binding activates transcription in the presence of cAMP. E. coli catabolite activator protein
   4237..4267    +  promoter       lac promoter: promoter for the E. coli lac operon
   4275..4291    +  protein_bind   lac operator: The lac repressor binds to the lac operator to inhibit transcription in E. coli. This inhibition can be relieved by adding lactose or isopropyl-β-D-thiogalactopyranoside (IPTG). lac repressor encoded by lacI
   4579..4660    -  polyA_signal   SV40 poly(A) signal: SV40 polyadenylation signal
   4683..4766    -  CDS            large T antigen (fragment): large T antigen from SV40 (simian virus 40)
   4777..5175    -  CDS            BSD: blasticidin S deaminase; Aspergillus terreus BSD; confers resistance to blasticidin
   5248..5358    -  CDS            VP48: 3 tandem repeats of the minimal activation domain of herpes simplex virus VP16 (Cheng et al., 2013)
   5288..5985    -  CDS            rtTA3 (fragment): reverse tetracycline transactivator 3 activates expression from Tet-responsive promoters in the presence of doxycycline
   6038..6249    -  promoter       EF-1α core promoter: core promoter for human elongation factor EF-1α
>Addgene plasmid #235219 | PB-synHSPB'3-Cre | addgene full sequence | sequence record 472201 | Addgene NGS Result
CGCCACCATGGGCCCAAAGAAGAAGAGAAAGGTTTCGAATTTACTGACCGTACACCAAAATTTGCCTGCA
TTACCGGTCGATGCAACGAGTGATGAGGTTCGCAAGAACCTGATGGACATGTTCAGGGATCGCCAGGCGT
TTTCTGAGCATACCTGGAAAATGCTTCTGTCCGTTTGCCGGTCGTGGGCGGCATGGTGCAAGTTGAATAA
CCGGAAATGGTTTCCCGCAGAACCTGAAGATGTTCGCGATTATCTTCTATATCTTCAGGCGCGCGGTCTG
GCAGTAAAAACTATCCAGCAACATTTGGGCCAGCTAAACATGCTTCATCGTCGGTCCGGGCTGCCACGAC
CAAGTGACAGCAATGCTGTTTCACTGGTTATGCGGCGGATCCGAAAAGAAAACGTTGATGCCGGTGAACG
TGCAAAACAGGCTCTAGCGTTCGAACGCACTGATTTCGACCAGGTTCGTTCACTCATGGAAAATAGCGAT
CGCTGCCAGGATATACGTAATCTGGCATTTCTGGGGATTGCTTATAACACCCTGTTACGTATAGCCGAAA
TTGCCAGGATCAGGGTTAAAGATATCTCACGTACTGACGGTGGGAGAATGTTAATCCATATTGGCAGAAC
GAAAACGCTGGTTAGCACCGCAGGTGTAGAGAAGGCACTTAGCCTGGGGGTAACTAAACTGGTCGAGCGA
TGGATTTCCGTCTCTGGTGTAGCTGATGATCCGAATAACTACCTGTTTTGCCGGGTCAGAAAAAATGGTG
TTGCCGCGCCATCTGCCACCAGCCAGCTATCAACTCGCGCCCTGGAAGGGATTTTTGAAGCAACTCATCG
ATTGATTTACGGCGCTAAGGATGACTCTGGTCAGAGATACCTGGCCTGGTCTGGACACAGTGCCCGTGTC
GGAGCCGCGCGAGATATGGCCCGCGCTGGAGTTTCAATACCGGAGATCATGCAAGCTGGTGGCTGGACCA
ATGTAAATATTGTCATGAACTATATCCGTAACCTGGATAGTGAAACAGGGGCAATGGTGCGCCTGCTGGA
AGATGGCGATTAGACTAGTAGACCACCTCCCCTGCGAGCTAAGCTGGACAGCCAATGACGGGTAAGAGAG
TGACATTTTTCACTAACCTAAGACAGGAGGGCCGTCAGAGCTACTGCCTAATCCAAAGACGGGTAAAAGT
GATAAAAATGTATCACTCCAACCTAAGACAGGCGCAGCTTCCGAGGGATTTGAGATCCAGACATGATAAG
ATACATTGATGAGTTTGGACAAACCAAAACTAGAATGCAGTGAAAAAAATGCCTTATTTGTGAAATTTGT
GATGCTATTGCCTTATTTGTAACCATTATAAGCTGCAATAAACAAGTTTGATATCTATAACAAGAAAATA
TATATATAATAAGTTATCACGTAAGTAGAACATGAAATAACAATATAATTATCGTATGAGTTAAATCTTA
AAAGTCACGTAAAAGATAATCATGCGTCATTTTGACTCACGCGGTCGTTATAGTTCAAAATCAGTGACAC
TTACCGCATTGACAAGCACGCCTCACGGGAGCTCCAAGCGGCGACTGAGATGTCCTAAATGCACAGCGAC
GGATTCGCGCTATTTAGAAAGAGAGAGCAATATTTCAAGAATGCATGCGTCAATTTTACGCAGACTATCT
TTCTAGGGTTAAGAATTCACTGGCCGTCGTTTTACAACGTCGTGACTGGGAAAACCCTGGCGTTACCCAA
CTTAATCGCCTTGCAGCACATCCCCCTTTCGCCAGCTGGCGTAATAGCGAAGAGGCCCGCACCGATCGCC
CTTCCCAACAGTTGCGCAGCCTGAATGGCGAATGGCGCCTGATGCGGTATTTTCTCCTTACGCATCTGTG
CGGTATTTCACACCGCATATGGTGCACTCTCAGTACAATCTGCTCTGATGCCGCATAGTTAAGCCAGCCC
CGACACCCGCCAACACCCGCTGACGCGCCCTGACGGGCTTGTCTGCTCCCGGCATCCGCTTACAGACAAG
CTGTGACCGTCTCCGGGAGCTGCATGTGTCAGAGGTTTTCACCGTCATCACCGAAACGCGCGAGACGAAA
GGGCCTCGTGATACGCCTATTTTTATAGGTTAATGTCATGATAATAATGGTTTCTTAGACGTCAGGTGGC
ACTTTTCGGGGAAATGTGCGCGGAACCCCTATTTGTTTATTTTTCTAAATACATTCAAATATGTATCCGC
TCATGAGACAATAACCCTGATAAATGCTTCAATAATATTGAAAAAGGAAGAGTATGAGTATTCAACATTT
CCGTGTCGCCCTTATTCCCTTTTTTGCGGCATTTTGCCTTCCTGTTTTTGCTCACCCAGAAACGCTGGTG
AAAGTAAAAGATGCTGAAGATCAGTTGGGTGCACGAGTGGGTTACATCGAACTGGATCTCAACAGCGGTA
AGATCCTTGAGAGTTTTCGCCCCGAAGAACGTTTTCCAATGATGAGCACTTTTAAAGTTCTGCTATGTGG
CGCGGTATTATCCCGTATTGACGCCGGGCAAGAGCAACTCGGTCGCCGCATACACTATTCTCAGAATGAC
TTGGTTGAGTACTCACCAGTCACAGAAAAGCATCTTACGGATGGCATGACAGTAAGAGAATTATGCAGTG
CTGCCATAACCATGAGTGATAACACTGCGGCCAACTTACTTCTGACAACGATCGGAGGACCGAAGGAGCT
AACCGCTTTTTTGCACAACATGGGGGATCATGTAACTCGCCTTGATCGTTGGGAACCGGAGCTGAATGAA
GCCATACCAAACGACGAGCGTGACACCACGATGCCTGTAGCAATGGCAACAACGTTGCGCAAACTATTAA
CTGGCGAACTACTTACTCTAGCTTCCCGGCAACAATTAATAGACTGGATGGAGGCGGATAAAGTTGCAGG
ACCACTTCTGCGCTCGGCCCTTCCGGCTGGCTGGTTTATTGCTGATAAATCTGGAGCCGGTGAGCGTGGG
TCTCGCGGTATCATTGCAGCACTGGGGCCAGATGGTAAGCCCTCCCGTATCGTAGTTATCTACACGACGG
GGAGTCAGGCAACTATGGATGAACGAAATAGACAGATCGCTGAGATAGGTGCCTCACTGATTAAGCATTG
GTAACTGTCAGACCAAGTTTACTCATATATACTTTAGATTGATTTAAAACTTCATTTTTAATTTAAAAGG
ATCTAGGTGAAGATCCTTTTTGATAATCTCATGACCAAAATCCCTTAACGTGAGTTTTCGTTCCACTGAG
CGTCAGACCCCGTAGAAAAGATCAAAGGATCTTCTTGAGATCCTTTTTTTCTGCGCGTAATCTGCTGCTT
GCAAACAAAAAAACCACCGCTACCAGCGGTGGTTTGTTTGCCGGATCAAGAGCTACCAACTCTTTTTCCG
AAGGTAACTGGCTTCAGCAGAGCGCAGATACCAAATACTGTTCTTCTAGTGTAGCCGTAGTTAGGCCACC
ACTTCAAGAACTCTGTAGCACCGCCTACATACCTCGCTCTGCTAATCCTGTTACCAGTGGCTGCTGCCAG
TGGCGATAAGTCGTGTCTTACCGGGTTGGACTCAAGACGATAGTTACCGGATAAGGCGCAGCGGTCGGGC
TGAACGGGGGGTTCGTGCACACAGCCCAGCTTGGAGCGAACGACCTACACCGAACTGAGATACCTACAGC
GTGAGCTATGAGAAAGCGCCACGCTTCCCGAAGGGAGAAAGGCGGACAGGTATCCGGTAAGCGGCAGGGT
CGGAACAGGAGAGCGCACGAGGGAGCTTCCAGGGGGAAACGCCTGGTATCTTTATAGTCCTGTCGGGTTT
CGCCACCTCTGACTTGAGCGTCGATTTTTGTGATGCTCGTCAGGGGGGCGGAGCCTATGGAAAAACGCCA
GCAACGCGGCCTTTTTACGGTTCCTGGCCTTTTGCTGGCCTTTTGCTCACATGTTCTTTCCTGCGTTATC
CCCTGATTCTGTGGATAACCGTATTACCGCCTTTGAGTGAGCTGATACCGCTCGCCGCAGCCGAACGACC
GAGCGCAGCGAGTCAGTGAGCGAGGAAGCGGAAGAGCGCCCAATACGCAAACCGCCTCTCCCCGCGCGTT
GGCCGATTCATTAATGCAGCTGGCACGACAGGTTTCCCGACTGGAAAGCGGGCAGTGAGCGCAACGCAAT
TAATGTGAGTTAGCTCACTCATTAGGCACCCCAGGCTTTACACTTTATGCTTCCGGCTCGTATGTTGTGT
GGAATTGTGAGCGGATAACAATTTCACACAGGAAACAGCTATGACCATGATTACGCCAAGGTCGACTTAA
CCCTAGAAAGATAATCATATTGTGACGTACGTTAAAGATAATCATGCGTAAAATTGACGCATGTGTTTTA
TCGGTCTGTATATCGAGGTTTATTTATTAATTTGAATAGATATTAAGTTTTATTATATTTACACTTACAT
ACTAATAATAAATTCAACAAACAATTTATTTATGTTTATTTATTTATTAAAAAAAAACAAAAACTCAAAA
TTTCTTCTATAAAGTAACAAAACTTTTAGCAGTGAAAAAAATGCTTTATTTGTGAAATTTGTGATGCTAT
TGCTTTATTTGTAACCATTATAAGCTGCAATAAACAAGTTAACAACAACAATTGCATTCATTTTATGTTT
CAGGTTCAGGGGGAGGTGTGGGAGGTTTTTTAAAGCAAGTAAAACCTCTACAAATGTGGTATGGCTGATT
ATGATCCTCTGGAGATTTAGCCCTCCCACACATAACCAGAGGGCAGCAATTCACGAATCCCAACTGCCGT
CGGCTGTCCATCACTGTCCTTCACTATGGCTTTGATCCCAGGATGCAGATCGAGAAGCACCTGTCGGCAC
CGTCCGCAGGGGCTCAAGATGCCCCTGTTCTCATTTCCGATCGCGACGATACAAGTCAGGTTGCCAGCTG
CCGCAGCAGCAGCAGTGCCCAGCACCACGAGTTCTGCACAAGGTCCCCCAGTAAAATGATATACATTGAC
ACCAGTGAAGATGCGGCCGTCGCTAGAGAGAGCTGCGCTGGCGACGCTGTAGTCTTCAGAGATGGGGATG
CTGTTGATTGTAGCCGTTGCTCTTTCAATGAGGGTGGATTCTTCTTGAGACAAAGGCTTGGCCATGGGGC
CGGGGTTCTCCTCCACGTCGCCGGCCTGCTTCAGCAGGCTGAAGTTGGTGGCGCCGCTGCCCCCGGGGAG
CATGTCAAGGTCAAAATCGTCAAGAGCGTCAGCAGGCAGCATATCAAGGTCAAAGTCGTCAAGGGCATCG
GCTGGGAGCATGTCTAAGTCAAAATCGTCAAGGGCGTCGGTCGGCCCGCCGCTTTCGCACTTTAGCTGTT
TCTCCAGGCCACATATGATTAGTTCCAGGCCGAAAAGGAAGGCAGGTTCGGCTCCCTGCCGGTCGAACAG
CTCAATTGCTTGTTTCAGAAGTGGGGGCATAGAATCGGTGGTAGGTGTCTCTCTTTCCTCTTTTGCTACT
TGATGCTCCTGTTCCTCCAATACGCAGCCCAGTGTAAAGTGGCCCACGGCGGACAGAGCGTACAGTGCGT
TCTCCAGGGAGAAGCCTTGCTGACACAGGAACGCGAGCTGATTTTCCAGGGTTTCGTACTGTTTCTCTGT
TGGGCGGGTGCCGAGATGCACTTTAGCCCCGTCGCGATGTGAGAGGAGAGCACAGCGGTATGACTTGGCG
TTGTTCCGCAGAAAGTCTTGCCATGACTCGCCTTCCAGGGGGCAGGAGTGGGTATGATGCCTGTCCAGCA
TCTCGATTGGCAGGGCATCGAGCAGGGCCCGCTTGTTCTTCACGTGCCAGTACAGGGTAGGCTGCTCAAC
TCCCAGCTTTTGAGCGAGTTTCCTTGTCGTCAGGCCTTCGATACCGACTCCATTGAGTAATTCCAGAGCA
GAGTTTATGACTTTGCTCTTGTCCAGTCTAGACATCTTATCGTCATCGTCTTTGTAATCCATGGTGGCGG
ATCCCGCGTCACGACACCTGTGTTCTGGCGGCAAACCCGTTGCGAAAAAGAACGTTCACGGCGACTACTG
CACTTATATACGGTTCTCCCCCACCCTCGGGAAAAAGGCGGAGCCAGTACACGACATCACTTTCCCAGTT
TACCCCGCGCCACCTTCTCTAGGCACCGGTTCAATTGCCGACCCCTCCCCCCAACTTCTCGGGGACTGTG
GGCGATGTGCGCTCTGCCCACTGACGGGCACCGGAGCCACTCGAGTGGAGTGAATTGACGCGTATTGGGA
TAATTAGCTTGACCCCGATCTGCCCGAACCTTCTCCCGGGGTCAGCGCCGCGCCGCGCCACCCGGCTGCA
GCAGCCCGGGCGGGCGAGAGGCTCTCAACTGGGCGGGAAGGTGCGGGAAGGTGCGGAAAGGTTCGCGAAA
GTTCGCGGCCGGACTAGAGTGGCGAGATCCCCCGATCTGCCCGAACCTTCTCCCGGGGTCAGCGCCGCGC
CGCGCCACCCGGCTGCAGCAGCCCGGGCGGGCGAGAGGCTCTCAACTGGGCGGGAAGGTGCGGGAAGGTG
CGGAAAGGTTCGCGAAAGTTCGCGGCAATTAGCTTGACCCCGATCTGCCCGAACCTTCTCCCGGGGTCAG
CGCCGCGCCGCGCCACCCGGCTGCAGCAGCCCGGGCGGGCGAGAGGCTCTCAACTGGGCGGGAAGGTGCG
GGAAGGTGCGGAAAGGTTCGCGAAAGTTCGCGGCGGCGGGGGTCGGGTGAGGCGCAAAAGGATAAAAAGC
CGGTGGAAGCGGAGCTGAGCAGATCCGAGCCGGGCTGGCTGCAGAGAAACCGCAGGGAGAGCCTCACTGC
TGAGCGCCCCTCGACGGCGGAGCGGCAGCAGCCTCCGTGGCCTCCAGCATCCGACAAGAAGCTTCAGCCG
GTAC
